Addgene plasmid #167776: MAC_N_LHX2
Purpose: Expresses LHX2 in mammalian cells
Depositing lab: Markku Varjosalo. Depositing organization: University of Helsinki. Publication: Human transcription factor protein interaction networks. Goos H, Kinnunen M, Salokas K, Tan Z, Liu X, Yadav L, Zhang Q, Wei GH, Varjosalo M. Nat Commun. 2022 Feb 9;13(1):766. doi: 10.1038/s41467-022-28341-5. PubMed 35140242.
Backbone
  Vector backbone: MAC-tag-N (#108078)
  Vector type: Mammalian Expression
  Selectable markers: Hygromycin
Growth in bacteria
  Bacterial resistance: Ampicillin, 100 μg/mL
  Growth temperature: 37°C
  Growth strain: DH5alpha
  Copy number: High Copy
Gene/Insert
  Gene/Insert name: LHX2 (alt names: Uniprot P50458; ENSG00000106689)
  Species: H. sapiens (human)
  Mutation: no mutations
  Entrez Gene: LHX2 (a.k.a. LH2, hLhx2)
  Tag / fusion protein: MAC (N terminal on backbone)
  Cloning method: Gateway Cloning
Terms and licenses: Academic/Nonprofit Terms; Industry Terms: Not Available to Industry
How to cite: MAC_N_LHX2 was a gift from Markku Varjosalo (Addgene plasmid # 167776 ; http://n2t.net/addgene:167776 ; RRID:Addgene_167776)
