[The description below was written by a language model from this plasmid's Addgene catalogue record and pLannotate feature annotations shown in this document.]
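Description:
MAC_N_LHX2 is a mammalian expression plasmid built on the MAC-tag-N backbone, into which the human LIM-homeobox transcription factor LHX2 (unmutated) was introduced by Gateway cloning. It is propagated in E. coli as a high-copy plasmid through a ColE1/pUC-type origin with ampicillin selection (AmpR under its own bla promoter). A partial f1 origin and lac promoter/operator remnants are also annotated in the backbone.

The expression cassette is driven by the CMV immediate-early enhancer and promoter, followed immediately by short matches to tet operator-containing promoters. This suggests a tetracycline-regulatable CMV/TetO arrangement, although the catalogue fields do not state inducibility. Downstream lies the N-terminal MAC tag, annotated here as an E. coli birA-derived biotin ligase coding sequence followed by an HA epitope fragment and two Strep-Tag II fragments. This tag precedes attB1, the LHX2 open reading frame and attB2, and the transcript ends at a bGH polyadenylation signal. The layout yields LHX2 fused at its N terminus to a module that combines a biotin ligase, suited to proximity-dependent biotinylation, with Strep and HA handles for affinity purification and detection.

An FRT site sits directly upstream of a hygromycin resistance gene with an SV40 poly(A) signal, and no full promoter is annotated in front of it. This is the layout used for FLP-mediated integration into a genomic FRT site, where hygromycin then selects stable cell lines. The record gives the purpose simply as expressing LHX2 in mammalian cells, and the associated study maps protein interaction networks of human transcription factors.
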