Features (pLannotate 1.2.2; 27 found; start..end, strand, type, name):
      1..380     +  enhancer       CMV enhancer: human cytomegalovirus immediate early enhancer
    381..584     +  promoter       CMV promoter: human cytomegalovirus (CMV) immediate early promoter
    586..605     +  promoter       PLtetO-1 promoter (fragment): modified phage lambda PL promoter with tet operator sites (Lutz and Bujard, 1997)
    607..626     +  promoter       PLtetO-1 promoter (fragment): modified phage lambda PL promoter with tet operator sites (Lutz and Bujard, 1997)
    634..667     +  promoter       TRE3GV promoter (fragment): 3rd-generation Tet-responsive promoter that can be activated by binding of Tet-On® 3G, optimized for retroviral and lentiviral vectors
    827..1789    +  CDS            birA: BIRA_ECOLI - Also known as bioR, dhbB. Experimental evidence at protein level: Swiss-Prot protein existence level 1. Acts both as a biotin--[acetyl-CoA-carboxylase] ligase and a biotin-operon repressor. In the presence of ATP, BirA activates biotin to form the BirA-biotinyl-5'-adenylate (BirA-bio-5'-AMP or holoBirA) complex. HoloBirA can either transfer the biotinyl moiety to the biotin carboxyl carrier protein (BCCP) subunit of acetyl-CoA carboxylase, or bind to the biotin operator site and inhibit transcription of the operon. From Escherichia coli (strain K12).
   1790..1815    +  CDS            3xHA (fragment): three tandem HA epitope tags
   1847..1866    +  CDS            Strep-Tag II (fragment): peptide that binds Strep-Tactin®, an engineered form of streptavidin
   1907..1929    +  CDS            Strep-Tag II (fragment): peptide that binds Strep-Tactin®, an engineered form of streptavidin
   1943..1967    +  protein_bind   attB1: mutant version of attB; recombination site for the Gateway® BP reaction BP Clonase™
   1973..3190    +  CDS            LHX2: LHX2_HUMAN - Also known as LH2. Experimental evidence at protein level: Swiss-Prot protein existence level 1. Acts as a transcriptional activator. Stimulates the promoter of the alpha-glycoprotein gene. Transcriptional regulatory protein involved in the control of cell differentiation in developing lymphoid and neural cell types (By similarity). From Homo sapiens (Human).
   3195..3219    -  protein_bind   attB2: mutant version of attB; recombination site for the Gateway® BP reaction BP Clonase™
   3263..3487    +  polyA_signal   bGH poly(A) signal: bovine growth hormone polyadenylation signal
   3491..3512    +  promoter       SV40 promoter (fragment): SV40 enhancer and early promoter
   3533..3766    +  rep_origin     f1 ori (fragment) (sequence partly withheld): f1 bacteriophage origin of replication; arrow indicates direction of (+) strand synthesis
   3771..3818    +  protein_bind   FRT: FLP-mediated recombination occurs in the 8-bp core sequence TCTAGAAA (Turan and Bode, 2011). FLP recombinase from the Saccharomyces cerevisiae 2μ plasmid
   3826..4848    +  CDS            HygR: aminoglycoside phosphotransferase from E. coli; aph(4)-Ia; confers resistance to hygromycin
   4858..4983    +  CDS            ble (fragment): BLE_KLEPN - Experimental evidence at protein level: Swiss-Prot protein existence level 1. Binding protein with a strong affinity to the bleomycin family of antibiotics. Binds to CL990; an antimitotic-antibiotic compound. From Klebsiella pneumoniae.
   4978..5099    +  polyA_signal   SV40 poly(A) signal: SV40 polyadenylation signal
   5172..5188    -  protein_bind   lac operator: The lac repressor binds to the lac operator to inhibit transcription in E. coli. This inhibition can be relieved by adding lactose or isopropyl-β-D-thiogalactopyranoside (IPTG). lac repressor encoded by lacI
   5196..5226    -  promoter       lac promoter: promoter for the E. coli lac operon
   5241..5262    -  protein_bind   CAP binding site: CAP binding activates transcription in the presence of cAMP. E. coli catabolite activator protein
   5275..5367    -  CDS            lacI (fragment): lac repressor; lacI; The lac repressor binds to the lac operator to inhibit transcription in E. coli. This inhibition can be relieved by adding lactose or isopropyl-β-D-thiogalactopyranoside (IPTG).
   5550..6138    -  rep_origin     ori: high-copy-number ColE1/pMB1/pBR322/pUC origin of replication
   6309..7169    -  CDS            AmpR: β-lactamase; bla; confers resistance to ampicillin, carbenicillin, and related antibiotics
   7170..7274    -  promoter       AmpR promoter: bla
   7333..7385    -  misc_feature   bom (fragment): basis of mobility region from pBR322
>Addgene plasmid #167776 | MAC_N_LHX2 | addgene full sequence | sequence record 335819 | Addgene NGS Result
GACATTGATTATTGACTAGTTATTAATAGTAATCAATTACGGGGTCATTAGTTCATAGCCCATATATGGA
GTTCCGCGTTACATAACTTACGGTAAATGGCCCGCCTGGCTGACCGCCCAACGACCCCCGCCCATTGACG
TCAATAATGACGTATGTTCCCATAGTAACGCCAATAGGGACTTTCCATTGACGTCAATGGGTGGAGTATT
TACGGTAAACTGCCCACTTGGCAGTACATCAAGTGTATCATATGCCAAGTACGCCCCCTATTGACGTCAA
TGACGGTAAATGGCCCGCCTGGCATTATGCCCAGTACATGACCTTATGGGACTTTCCTACTTGGCAGTAC
ATCTACGTATTAGTCATCGCTATTACCATGGTGATGCGGTTTTGGCAGTACATCAATGGGCGTGGATAGC
GGTTTGACTCACGGGGATTTCCAAGTCTCCACCCCATTGACGTCAATGGGAGTTTGTTTTGGCACCAAAA
TCAACGGGACTTTCCAAAATGTCGTAACAACTCCGCCCCATTGACGCAAATGGGCGGTAGGCGTGTACGG
TGGGAGGTCTATATAAGCAGAGCTCTCCCTATCAGTGATAGAGATCTCCCTATCAGTGATAGAGATCGTC
GACGAGCTCGTTTAGTGAACCGTCAGATCGCCTGGAGACGCCATCCACGCTGTTTTGACCTCCATAGAAG
ACACCGGGACCGATCCAGCCTCCGGACTCTAGCGTTTAAACTTAAGCTTGGTACCGAGCTCGGATCCACT
AGTCCAGTGTGGTGGAATTCTGCAGATATCCAGCACAGTGGCGGCCGCTCGAGACCATGAAGGACAACAC
CGTGCCCCTGAAGCTGATCGCCCTGCTGGCCAACGGCGAGTTCCACTCTGGCGAGCAGCTGGGCGAGACA
CTGGGCATGAGCAGAGCCGCCATCAACAAGCACATCCAGACCCTGCGGGACTGGGGCGTGGACGTGTTCA
CAGTGCCCGGCAAGGGCTACAGCCTGCCCGAGCCCATCCAGCTGCTGAACGCCAAGCAGATCCTGGGCCA
GCTGGATGGCGGATCTGTGGCCGTGCTGCCCGTGATCGACAGCACCAACCAGTATCTGCTCGACCGGATC
GGCGAGCTGAAGTCCGGCGACGCCTGTATCGCCGAGTACCAGCAGGCCGGCAGAGGCGGCAGGGGCAGAA
AGTGGTTCAGCCCCTTCGGCGCCAACCTGTACCTGAGCATGTTCTGGAGACTGGAACAGGGCCCAGCCGC
CGCTATTGGCCTGAGCCTGGTCATCGGCATCGTGATGGCCGAGGTGCTGCGGAAGCTGGGCGCCGACAAA
GTGCGCGTGAAGTGGCCCAACGACCTGTATCTGCAGGACCGGAAGCTGGCCGGCATCCTGGTGGAACTGA
CCGGCAAAACAGGCGACGCCGCCCAGATCGTGATCGGCGCTGGCATCAACATGGCCATGCGGCGGGTGGA
AGAGAGCGTGGTCAACCAGGGCTGGATCACCCTGCAGGAAGCCGGCATCAACCTGGACCGGAACACCCTG
GCCGCCATGCTGATCAGAGAGCTGAGAGCCGCCCTGGAACTGTTCGAGCAGGAAGGCCTGGCCCCCTACC
TGAGCAGATGGGAGAAGCTGGACAACTTCATCAACCGGCCCGTGAAACTGATCATCGGCGACAAAGAGAT
CTTCGGCATCAGCCGGGGCATCGACAAGCAGGGGGCCCTGCTCCTGGAACAGGACGGCATCATCAAGCCC
TGGATGGGCGGCGAGATCAGCCTGCGGAGCGCCGAGAAGTACCCATACGATGTTCCTGACTATGCCGGTA
CCGAGCTCGGATCCACCATGGCTAGCTGGAGCCACCCGCAGTTCGAGAAAGGTGGAGGTTCCGGAGGTGG
ATCGGGAGGTGGATCGTGGAGCCACCCGCAGTTCGAAAAAGCGGCCGATATCACAAGTTTGTACAAAAAA
GCAGGCTCCACCATGCTGTTCCACAGTCTGTCGGGCCCCGAGGTGCACGGGGTCATCGACGAGATGGACC
GCAGGGCCAAGAGCGAGGCTCCCGCCATCAGCTCCGCCATCGACCGCGGCGACACCGAGACGACCATGCC
GTCCATCAGCAGTGACCGCGCCGCGCTGTGCGCCGGCTGCGGGGGCAAGATCTCGGACCGCTACTACCTG
CTGGCGGTGGACAAGCAGTGGCACATGCGCTGCCTCAAGTGCTGCGAGTGCAAGCTCAACCTGGAGTCGG
AGCTCACCTGTTTCAGCAAGGACGGTAGCATCTACTGCAAGGAAGACTACTACAGGCGCTTCTCTGTGCA
GCGCTGCGCCCGCTGCCACCTGGGCATCTCGGCCTCGGAGATGGTGATGCGCGCTCGGGACTTGGTTTAT
CACCTCAACTGCTTCACGTGCACCACGTGTAACAAGATGCTGACCACGGGCGACCACTTCGGCATGAAGG
ACAGCCTGGTCTACTGCCGCTTGCACTTCGAGGCGCTGCTGCAGGGCGAGTACCCCGCACACTTCAACCA
TGCCGACGTGGCAGCGGCGGCCGCTGCAGCCGCGGCGGCCAAGAGCGCGGGGCTGGGCGCAGCAGGGGCC
AACCCTCTGGGTCTTCCCTACTACAATGGCGTGGGCACTGTGCAGAAGGGGCGGCCGAGGAAACGTAAGA
GCCCGGGCCCCGGTGCGGATCTGGCGGCCTACAACGCTGCGCTAAGCTGCAACGAAAACGACGCAGAGCA
CCTGGACCGTGACCAGCCATACCCGAGCAGCCAGAAGACCAAGCGCATGCGCACGTCCTTCAAGCACCAC
CAGCTTCGGACCATGAAGTCTTACTTTGCCATTAACCACAACCCCGACGCCAAGGACTTGAAGCAGCTCG
CGCAAAAGACGGGCCTCACCAAGCGGGTCCTCCAGGTCTGGTTCCAGAACGCCCGAGCCAAGTTCAGGCG
CAACCTCTTACGGCAGGAAAACACGGGCGTGGACAAGTCGACAGACGCGGCGCTGCAGACAGGGACGCCA
TCGGGCCCGGCCTCGGAGCTCTCCAACGCCTCGCTCAGCCCCTCCAGCACGCCCACCACCCTGACAGACT
TGACTAGCCCCACCCTGCCAACTGTGACGTCCGTCTTAACTTCTGTGCCTGGCAACCTGGAGGGCCATGA
GCCTCACAGCCCCTCACAAACGACTCTTACCAACCTTTTCTTGGACCCAGCTTTCTTGTACAAAGTGGTG
ACGTAAGCTAGGGGCCCGTTTAAACCCGCTGATCAGCCTCGACTGTGCCTTCTAGTTGCCAGCCATCTGT
TGTTTGCCCCTCCCCCGTGCCTTCCTTGACCCTGGAAGGTGCCACTCCCACTGTCCTTTCCTAATAAAAT
GAGGAAATTGCATCGCATTGTCTGAGTAGGTGTCATTCTATTCTGGGGGGTGGGGTGGGGCAGGACAGCA
AGGGGGAGGATTGGGAAGACAATAGCAGGCATGCTGGGGATGCGGTGGGCTCTATGGCTTCTGAGGCGGA
AAGAACCAGCTGGGGCTCTAGGGGGTATCCCC
[124 nt withheld, positions 3533-3656]
C
[91 nt withheld, positions 3658-3748]
AGGGTGATGGTTCACGTACCTAGAAGTTCCTATTCCGAAGTTCCTATTCTCTAGAAAGTATAGGAACTTC
CTTGGCCAAAAAGCCTGAACTCACCGCGACGTCTGTCGAGAAGTTTCTGATCGAAAAGTTCGACAGCGTC
TCCGACCTGATGCAGCTCTCGGAGGGCGAAGAATCTCGTGCTTTCAGCTTCGATGTAGGAGGGCGTGGAT
ATGTCCTGCGGGTAAATAGCTGCGCCGATGGTTTCTACAAAGATCGTTATGTTTATCGGCACTTTGCATC
GGCCGCGCTCCCGATTCCGGAAGTGCTTGACATTGGGGAATTCAGCGAGAGCCTGACCTATTGCATCTCC
CGCCGTGCACAGGGTGTCACGTTGCAAGACCTGCCTGAAACCGAACTGCCCGCTGTTCTGCAGCCGGTCG
CGGAGGCCATGGATGCGATCGCTGCGGCCGATCTTAGCCAGACGAGCGGGTTCGGCCCATTCGGACCGCA
AGGAATCGGTCAATACACTACATGGCGTGATTTCATATGCGCGATTGCTGATCCCCATGTGTATCACTGG
CAAACTGTGATGGACGACACCGTCAGTGCGTCCGTCGCGCAGGCTCTCGATGAGCTGATGCTTTGGGCCG
AGGACTGCCCCGAAGTCCGGCACCTCGTGCACGCGGATTTCGGCTCCAACAATGTCCTGACGGACAATGG
CCGCATAACAGCGGTCATTGACTGGAGCGAGGCGATGTTCGGGGATTCCCAATACGAGGTCGCCAACATC
TTCTTCTGGAGGCCGTGGTTGGCTTGTATGGAGCAGCAGACGCGCTACTTCGAGCGGAGGCATCCGGAGC
TTGCAGGATCGCCGCGGCTCCGGGCGTATATGCTCCGCATTGGTCTTGACCAACTCTATCAGAGCTTGGT
TGACGGCAATTTCGATGATGCAGCTTGGGCGCAGGGTCGATGCGACGCAATCGTCCGATCCGGAGCCGGG
ACTGTCGGGCGTACACAAATCGCCCGCAGAAGCGCGGCCGTCTGGACCGATGGCTGTGTAGAAGTACTCG
CCGATAGTGGAAACCGACGCCCCAGCACTCGTCCGAGGGCAAAGGAATAGCACGTACTACGAGATTTCGA
TTCCACCGCCGCCTTCTATGAAAGGTTGGGCTTCGGAATCGTTTTCCGGGACGCCGGCTGGATGATCCTC
CAGCGCGGGGATCTCATGCTGGAGTTCTTCGCCCACCCCAACTTGTTTATTGCAGCTTATAATGGTTACA
AATAAAGCAATAGCATCACAAATTTCACAAATAAAGCATTTTTTTCACTGCATTCTAGTTGTGGTTTGTC
CAAACTCATCAATGTATCTTATCATGTCTGTATACCGTCGACCTCTAGCTAGAGCTTGGCGTAATCATGG
TCATAGCTGTTTCCTGTGTGAAATTGTTATCCGCTCACAATTCCACACAACATACGAGCCGGAAGCATAA
AGTGTAAAGCCTGGGGTGCCTAATGAGTGAGCTAACTCACATTAATTGCGTTGCGCTCACTGCCCGCTTT
CCAGTCGGGAAACCTGTCGTGCCAGCTGCATTAATGAATCGGCCAACGCGCGGGGAGAGGCGGTTTGCGT
ATTGGGCGCTCTTCCGCTTCCTCGCTCACTGACTCGCTGCGCTCGGTCGTTCGGCTGCGGCGAGCGGTAT
CAGCTCACTCAAAGGCGGTAATACGGTTATCCACAGAATCAGGGGATAACGCAGGAAAGAACATGTGAGC
AAAAGGCCAGCAAAAGGCCAGGAACCGTAAAAAGGCCGCGTTGCTGGCGTTTTTCCATAGGCTCCGCCCC
CCTGACGAGCATCACAAAAATCGACGCTCAAGTCAGAGGTGGCGAAACCCGACAGGACTATAAAGATACC
AGGCGTTTCCCCCTGGAAGCTCCCTCGTGCGCTCTCCTGTTCCGACCCTGCCGCTTACCGGATACCTGTC
CGCCTTTCTCCCTTCGGGAAGCGTGGCGCTTTCTCATAGCTCACGCTGTAGGTATCTCAGTTCGGTGTAG
GTCGTTCGCTCCAAGCTGGGCTGTGTGCACGAACCCCCCGTTCAGCCCGACCGCTGCGCCTTATCCGGTA
ACTATCGTCTTGAGTCCAACCCGGTAAGACACGACTTATCGCCACTGGCAGCAGCCACTGGTAACAGGAT
TAGCAGAGCGAGGTATGTAGGCGGTGCTACAGAGTTCTTGAAGTGGTGGCCTAACTACGGCTACACTAGA
AGAACAGTATTTGGTATCTGCGCTCTGCTGAAGCCAGTTACCTTCGGAAAAAGAGTTGGTAGCTCTTGAT
CCGGCAAACAAACCACCGCTGGTAGCGGTGGTTTTTTTGTTTGCAAGCAGCAGATTACGCGCAGAAAAAA
AGGATCTCAAGAAGATCCTTTGATCTTTTCTACGGGGTCTGACGCTCAGTGGAACGAAAACTCACGTTAA
GGGATTTTGGTCATGAGATTATCAAAAAGGATCTTCACCTAGATCCTTTTAAATTAAAAATGAAGTTTTA
AATCAATCTAAAGTATATATGAGTAAACTTGGTCTGACAGTTACCAATGCTTAATCAGTGAGGCACCTAT
CTCAGCGATCTGTCTATTTCGTTCATCCATAGTTGCCTGACTCCCCGTCGTGTAGATAACTACGATACGG
GAGGGCTTACCATCTGGCCCCAGTGCTGCAATGATACCGCGAGACCCACGCTCACCGGCTCCAGATTTAT
CAGCAATAAACCAGCCAGCCGGAAGGGCCGAGCGCAGAAGTGGTCCTGCAACTTTATCCGCCTCCATCCA
GTCTATTAATTGTTGCCGGGAAGCTAGAGTAAGTAGTTCGCCAGTTAATAGTTTGCGCAACGTTGTTGCC
ATTGCTACAGGCATCGTGGTGTCACGCTCGTCGTTTGGTATGGCTTCATTCAGCTCCGGTTCCCAACGAT
CAAGGCGAGTTACATGATCCCCCATGTTGTGCAAAAAAGCGGTTAGCTCCTTCGGTCCTCCGATCGTTGT
CAGAAGTAAGTTGGCCGCAGTGTTATCACTCATGGTTATGGCAGCACTGCATAATTCTCTTACTGTCATG
CCATCCGTAAGATGCTTTTCTGTGACTGGTGAGTACTCAACCAAGTCATTCTGAGAATAGTGTATGCGGC
GACCGAGTTGCTCTTGCCCGGCGTCAATACGGGATAATACCGCGCCACATAGCAGAACTTTAAAAGTGCT
CATCATTGGAAAACGTTCTTCGGGGCGAAAACTCTCAAGGATCTTACCGCTGTTGAGATCCAGTTCGATG
TAACCCACTCGTGCACCCAACTGATCTTCAGCATCTTTTACTTTCACCAGCGTTTCTGGGTGAGCAAAAA
CAGGAAGGCAAAATGCCGCAAAAAAGGGAATAAGGGCGACACGGAAATGTTGAATACTCATACTCTTCCT
TTTTCAATATTATTGAAGCATTTATCAGGGTTATTGTCTCATGAGCGGATACATATTTGAATGTATTTAG
AAAAATAAACAAATAGGGGTTCCGCGCACATTTCCCCGAAAAGTGCCACCTGACGTCGACGGATCGGGAG
ATCTCCCGATCCCCTATGGTGCACTCTCAGTACAATCTGCTCTGATGCCGCATAGTTAAGCCAGTATCTG
CTCCCTGCTTGTGTGTTGGAGGTCGCTGAGTAGTGCGCGAGCAAAATTTAAGCTACAACAAGGCAAGGCT
TGACCGACAATTGCATGAAGAATCTGCTTAGGGTTAGGCGTTTTGCGCTGCTTCGCGATGTACGGGCCAG
ATATACGCGTT
